>Addgene plasmid #149494 | pKCyR8 | addgene full sequence | sequence record 315021 | Addgene NGS Result
GGTGGCACTTTTCGGGGATCGTGGAAACGATAGGCCTATGCCATGCGGGTCAAGGCGACTTCCGGCAAGC
TATACGCGCCCTAGAATTGTCAATTTTAATCCTCTGTTTATCGGCAGTTCGTAGAGCGCGCCGTGCGTCC
CGAGCGATACTGAGCGAAGCAAGTGCGTCGAGCAGTGCCCGCTTGTTCCTGAAATGCCAGTAAAGCGCTG
GCTGCTGAACCCCCAGCCGGAACTGACCCCACAAGGCCCTAGCGTTTGCAATGCACCAGGTCATCATTGA
CCCAGGCGTGTTCCACCAGGCCGCTGCCTCGCAACTCTTCGCAGGCTTCGCCGACCTGCTCGCGCCACTT
CTTCACGCGGGTGGAATCCGATCCGCACATGAGGCGGAAGGTTTCCAGCTTGAGCGGGTACGGCTCCCGG
TGCGAGCTGAAATAGTCGAACATCCGTCGGGCCGTCGGCGACAGCTTGCGGTACTTCTCCCATATGAATT
TCGTGTAGTGGTCGCCAGCAAACAGCACGACGATTTCCTCGTCGATCAGGACCTGGCAACGGGACGTTTT
CTTGCCACGGTCCAGGACGCGGAAGCGGTGCAGCAGCGACACCGATTCCAGGTGCCCAACGCGGTCGGAC
GTGAAGCCCATCGCCGTCGCCTGTAGGCGCGACAGGCATTCCTCGGCCTTCGTGTAATACCGGCCATTGA
TCGACCAGCCCAGGTCCTGGCAAAGCTCGTAGAACGTGAAGGTGATCGGCTCGCCGATAGGGGTGCGCTT
CGCGTACTCCAACACCTGCTGCCACACCAGTTCGTCATCGTCGGCCCGCAGCTCGACGCCGGTGTAGGTG
ATCTTCACGTCCTTGTTGACGTGGAAAATGACCTTGTTTTGCAGCGCCTCGCGCGGGATTTTCTTGTTGC
GCGTGGTGAACAGGGCAGAGCGGGCCGTGTCGTTTGGCATCGCTCGCATCGTGTCCGGCCACGGCGCAAT
ATCGAACAAGGAAAGCTGCATTTCCTTGATCTGCTGCTTCGTGTGTTTCAGCAACGCGGCCTGCTTGGCC
TCGCTGACCTGTTTTGCCAGGTCCTCGCCGGCGGTTTTTCGCTTCTTGGTCGTCATAGTTCCTCGCGTGT
CGATGGTCATCGACTTCGCCAAACCTGCCGCCTCCTGTTCGAGACGACGCGAACGCTCCACGGCGGCCGA
TGGCGCGGGCAGGGCAGGGGGAGCCAGTTGCACGCTGTCGCGCTCGATCTTGGCCGTAGCTTGCTGGACC
ATCGAGCCGACGGACTGGAAGGTTTCGCGGGGCGCACGCATGACGGTGCGGCTTGCGATGGTTTCGGCAT
CCTCGGCGGAAAACCCCGCGTCGATCAGTTCTTGCCTGTATGCCTTCCGGTCAAACGTCCGATTCATTCA
CCCTCCTTGCGGGATTGCCCCGACTCACGCCGGGGCAATGTGCCCTTATTCCTGATTTGACCCGCCTGGT
GCCTTGGTGTCCAGATAATCCACCTTATCGGCAATGAAGTCGGTCCCGTAGACCGTCTGGCCGTCCTTCT
CGTACTTGGTATTCCGAATCTTGCCCTGCACGAATACCAGCTCCGCGAAGTCGCTCTTCTTGATGGAGCG
CATGGGGACGTGCTTGGCAATCACGCGCACCCCCCGGCCGTTTTAGCGGCTAAAAAAGTCATGGCTCTGC
CCTCGGGCGGACCACGCCCATCATGACCTTGCCAAGCTCGTCCTGCTTCTCTTCGATCTTCGCCAGCAGG
GCGAGGATCGTGGCATCACCGAACCGCGCCGTGCGCGGGTCGTCGGTGAGCCAGAGTTTCAGCAGGCCGC
CCAGGCGGCCCAGGTCGCCATTGATGCGGGCCAGCTCGCGGACGTGCTCATAGTCCACGACGCCCGTGAT
TTTGTAGCCCTGGCCGACGGCCAGCAGGTAGGCCTACAGGCTCATGCCGGCCGCCGCCGCCTTTTCCTCA
ATCGCTCTTCGTTCGTCTGGAAGGCAGTACACCTTGATAGGTGGGCTGCCCTTCCTGGTTGGCTTGGTTT
CATCAGCCATCCGCTTGCCCTCATCTGTTACGCCGGCGGTAGCCGGCCAGCCTCGCAGAGCAGGATTCCC
GTTGAGCACCGCCAGGTGCGAATAAGGGACAGTGAAGAAGGAACACCCGCTCGCGGGTGGGCCTACTTCA
CCTATCCTGCCCGGCTGACGCCGTTGGATACACCAAGGAAAGTCTACACGAACCCTTTGGCAAAATCCTG
TATATCGTGCGAAAAAGGATGGATATACCGAAAAAATCGCTATAATGACCCCGAAGCAGGGTTATGCAGC
GGAAAAGATCCGTCGACCCTTTCCGACGCTCACCGGGCTGGTTGCCCTCGCCGCTGGGCTGGCGGCCGTC
TATGGCCCTGCAAACGCGCCAGAAACGCCGTCGAAGCCGTGTGCGAGACACCGCGGCCGCCGGCGTTGTG
GATACCTCGCGGAAAACTTGGCCCTCACTGACAGATGAGGGGCGGACGTTGACACTTGAGGGGCCGACTC
ACCCGGCGCGGCGTTGACAGATGAGGGGCAGGCTCGATTTCGGCCGGCGACGTGGAGCTGGCCAGCCTCG
CAAATCGGCGAAAACGCCTGATTTTACGCGAGTTTCCCACAGATGATGTGGACAAGCCTGGGGATAAGTG
CCCTGCGGTATTGACACTTGAGGGGCGCGACTACTGACAGATGAGGGGCGCGATCCTTGACACTTGAGGG
GCAGAGTGCTGACAGATGAGGGGCGCACCTATTGACATTTGAGGGGCTGTCCACAGGCAGAAAATCCAGC
ATTTGCAAGGGTTTCCGCCCGTTTTTCGGCCACCGCTAACCTGTCTTTTAACCTGCTTTTAAACCAATAT
TTATAAACCTTGTTTTTAACCAGGGCTGCGCCCTGTGCGCGTGACCGCGCACGCCGAAGGGGGGTGCCCC
CCCTTCTCGAACCCTCCCGGCCCGCTAACGCGGGCCTCCCATCCCCCCAGGGGCTGCGCCCCTCGGCCGC
GAACGGCCTCACCCCAAAAATGGCAGCCAAGCTGACCACTTCTGCGCTCGGCCCTTCCGGCTGGCTGGTT
TATTGCTGATAAATCTGGAGCCGGTGAGCGTGGGTCTCGCGGTATCATTGCAGCACTGGGGCCAGATGGT
AAGCCCTCCCGTATCGTAGTTATCTACACGACGGGGAGTCAGGCAACTATGGATGAACGAAATAGACAGA
TCGCTGAGATAGGTGCCTCACTGATTAAGCATTGGTAACTGTCAGACCAAGTTTACTCATATATACTTTA
GATTGATTTAAAACTTCATTTTTAATTTAAAAGGATCTAGGTGAAGATCCTTTTTGATAATCTCATGACC
AAAATCCCTTAACGTGAGTTTTCGTTCCACTGAGCGTCAGACCCCGTAGAAAAGATCAAAGGATCTTCTT
GAGATCCTTTTTTTCTGCGCGTAATCTGCTGCTTGCAAACAAAAAAACCACCGCTACCAGCGGTGGTTTG
TTTGCCGGATCAAGAGCTACCAACTCTTTTTCCGAAGGTAACTGGCTTCAGCAGAGCGCAGATACCAAAT
ACTGTTCTTCTAGTGTAGCCGTAGTTAGGCCACCACTTCAAGAACTCTGTAGCACCGCCTACATACCTCG
CTCTGCTAATCCTGTTACCAGTGGCTGCTGCCAGTGGCGATAAGTCGTGTCTTACCGGGTTGGACTCAAG
ACGATAGTTACCGGATAAGGCGCAGCGGTCGGGCTGAACGGGGGGTTCGTGCACACAGCCCAGCTTGGAG
CGAACGACCTACACCGAACTGAGATACCTACAGCGTGAGCTATGAGAAAGCGCCACGCTTCCCGAAGGGA
GAAAGGCGGACAGGTATCCGGTAAGCGGCAGGGTCGGAACAGGAGAGCGCACGAGGGAGCTTCCAGGGGG
AAACGCCTGGTATCTTTATAGTCCTGTCGGGTTTCGCCACCTCTGACTTGAGCGTCGATTTTTGTGATGC
TCGTCAGGGGGGCGGAGCCTATGGAAAAACGCCAGCAACGCGGCCTTTTTACGGTTCCTGGCCTTTTGCT
GGCCTTTTCGTTTAAGGGCACCAATAACTGCCTTAAAAAAATTACGCCCCGCCCTGCCACTCATCGCAGT
ACGGCCTATTGGTTAAAAAATGAGCTGATTTAACAAAAATTTAACGCGAATTTTAACAAAATATTAACGC
TTACAATTTCCATTCGCCATTCAGGCTGCGCAACTGTTTGGAAGGGCGATCGGTGCGGGCCTCTTCGCTA
TTACGCCAGCTGGCGAAAGGGGGATGTGCTGCAAGGCGATTAAGTTGGGTAACGCCAGGGTTTTCCCAGT
CACGACGTTGTAAAACGACGGCCAGTGATCAACGTTTGAATTTTGCATAACGTTCACGTGCAATTTCCAG
GGTGCTATTACGCACACGTTCAAAACGTTCTTTATCTTTCTGCCACAGGCTACGAACTACCAGACCACGA
ACGCTGTTAAAAATCAGCCACAGAATATCTTCGGCATCATCACGGCTCAGACCACGGCTCACCAGCACAC
CCAGCCACATATCTTCAACAACAAAACGATTACGTTCAACGGTACGCTGAATACCTTCACGCAGTGCCGG
ATCACGATCTGCTGCAACAATCAGATCCAGGCCGATGCTAAAATCATCATCCAGAAAAAATTCTGCTGCA
TCATCCAGCATCTGCTGAATAACATCATCTTCCGGTTTCAGTTTTGCCAGACGTGCACGGCTACGTTCGG
TAATCTGCTCATACAGCCATTCAAAGGTTGCCAGCAGCAGTTCCAGTTTGGTCGGAAAATGATGGCTCTG
TGCACCACGGCTAACACCGGCTGCACCCGGAACATCTGCAATACGAAAACCTGCATAACCTTTTTCACGC
AGAACACCCAGTGCTGCTGCAATCAGTTTACCCTGGGTTTCCATTGCACGTTCTGCCTGGGTACGACGTT
TCGGGCTCATAAGAATCTCCGTTTGGTATTTACTATGAATATTCCATTGGGCGCTATCATGCCATACCGC
GAAAGGTTTTGCGCCATTCGATGGCGCGCCGCCCCAATTATTGAAGGCCTCCCTAACGGGGGGCCTTTTT
TTGTTTCTGGTCTCCCGCTTAACGATCGTTGGCTGGGATACATATGTCAATGTACCGGAACAAACAGACA
ATCTGGTCTGTTTGTATTATGGAAAATTTTTCTGTATAATAGATTCAACAAACAGACAATCTGGTCTGTT
TGTAAAGCTGTCACCGGATGTGCTTTCCGGTCTGATGAGTCCGTGAGGACGAAACAGCCTCTACAAATAA
TTTTGTTTAAGAACTGGGAAGAGCGCAGATTAAAGAGGAGAAATACTAGATGGCTTCCTCCGAAGACGTT
ATCAAAGAGTTCATGCGTTTCAAAGTTCGTATGGAAGGTTCCGTTAACGGTCACGAGTTCGAAATCGAAG
GTGAAGGTGAAGGTCGTCCGTACGAAGGTACCCAGACCGCTAAACTGAAAGTTACCAAAGGTGGTCCGCT
GCCGTTCGCTTGGGACATCCTGTCCCCGCAGTTCCAGTACGGTTCCAAAGCTTACGTTAAACACCCGGCT
GACATCCCGGACTACCTGAAACTGTCCTTCCCGGAAGGTTTCAAATGGGAACGTGTTATGAACTTCGAAG
ACGGTGGTGTTGTTACCGTTACCCAGGACTCCTCCCTGCAAGACGGTGAGTTCATCTACAAAGTTAAACT
GCGTGGTACCAACTTCCCGTCCGACGGTCCGGTTATGCAGAAAAAAACCATGGGTTGGGAAGCTTCCACC
GAACGTATGTACCCGGAAGACGGTGCTCTGAAAGGTGAAATCAAAATGCGTCTGAAACTGAAAGACGGTG
GTCACTACGACGCTGAAGTTAAAACCACCTACATGGCTAAAAAACCGGTTCAGCTGCCGGGTGCTTACAA
AACCGACATCAAACTGGACATCACCTCCCACAACGAAGACTACACCATCGTTGAACAGTACGAACGTGCT
GAAGGTCGTCACTCCACCGGTGCTTAATAACGCTGATAGTGCTAGTGTAGATCGCGCTTTCCAGTCGGGA
AACCTGTCGTGCCAGCTGCATTAATGAATCGGCCAACGCGCGGGGAGAGGCGGTTTGCGTATTGGGCGCA
TGCATAAAAACTGTTGTAATTCATTAAGCATTCTGCCGACATGGAAGCCATCACAAACGGCATGATGAAC
CTGAATCGCCAGCGGCATCAGCACCTTGTCGCCTTGCGTATAATATTTGCCCATGGGGGTGGGCGAAGAA
CTCCAGCATGAGATCCCCGCGCTGGAGGATCATCCAGCCGGCGTCCCGGAAAACGATTCCGAAGCCTCAC
GTTAAGGGATTTTGGTCATGAGATTATCAAAAAGGATCTTCACCTAGATCCTTTTAAATTAAAAATGAAG
TTTTAAATCAATCTAAAGTATATATGAGTAAACTTGGTCTGACAGCTATTCCTTTGCCCTCGGACGAGTG
CTGGGGCGTCGGTTTCCACTATCGGCGAGTACTTCTACACAGCCATCGGTCCAGACGGCCGCGCTTCTGC
GGGCGATTTGTGTACGCCCGACAGTCCCGGCTCCGGATCGGACGATTGCGTCGCATCGACCCTGCGCCCA
AGCTGCATCATCGAAATTGCCGTCAACCAAGCTCTGATAGAGTTGGTCAAGACCAATGCGGAGCATATAC
GCCCGGAGCCGCGGCGATCCTGCAAGCTCCGGATGCCTCCGCTCGAAGTAGCGCGTCTGCTGCTCCATAC
AAGCCAACCACGGCCTCCAGAAGAAGATGTTGGCGACCTCGTATTGGGAATCCCCGAACATCGCCTCGCT
CCAGTCAATGACCGCTGTTATGCGGCCATTGTCCGTCAGGACATTGTTGGAGCCGAAATCCGCGTGCACG
AGGTGCCGGACTTCGGGGCAGTCCTCGGCCCAAAGCATCAGCTCATCGAGAGCCTGCGCGACGGACGCAC
TGACGGTGTCGTCCATCACAGTTTGCCAGTGATACACATGGGGATCAGCAATCGCGCATATGAAATCACG
CCATGTAGTGTATTGACCGATTCCTTGCGGTCCGAATGGGCCGAACCCGCTCGTCTGGCTAAGATCGGCC
GCAGCGATCGCATCCATGGCCTCCGCGACCGGCTGCAGAACAGCGGGCAGTTCGGTTTCAGGCAGGTCTT
GCAACGTGACACCCTGTGCACGGCGGGAGATGCAATAGGTCAGGCTCTCGCTGAATTCCCCAATGTCAAG
CACTTCCGGAATCGGGAGCGCGGCCGATGCAAAGTGCCGATAAACATAACGATCTTTGTAGAAACCATCG
GCGCAGCTATTTACCCGCAGGACATATCCACGCCCTCCTACATCGAAGCTGAAAGCACGAGATTCTTCGC
CCTCCGAGAGCTGCATCAGGTCGGAGACGCTGTCGAACTTTTCGATCAGAAACTTCTCGACAGACGTCGC
GGTGAGTTCAGGCTTTTTCATACTCTTCCTTTTTCAATATTATTGAAGCATTTATCAGGGTTATTGTCTC
ATGAGCGGATACATATTTGAATGAATTCAATCCATTTACTATGTTATGTTCTGAGGGGAGTGAAAATTCC
GTCCAGATAGCCCAGTAGCTGACATTCATCCCA
Features (pLannotate 1.2.2; 22 found; start..end, strand, type, name):
     77..229     -  CDS            tetR (fragment): TETR1_ECOLX - Experimental evidence at protein level: Swiss-Prot protein existence level 1. TetR is the repressor of the tetracycline resistance element; its N-terminal region forms a helix-turn-helix structure and binds DNA. Binding of tetracycline to TetR reduces the repressor affinity for the tetracycline resistance gene (tetA) promoter operator sites. From Escherichia coli.
    249..1397    -  CDS            trfA: trans-acting replication protein that binds to and activates oriV
   1527..1631    -  CDS            traI (fragment): TRAI6_ECOLX - Experimental evidence at protein level: Swiss-Prot protein existence level 1. The initiation process of transfer DNA synthesis requires the interaction of at least three plasmid-specific components (TraH, I, and J) at the transfer origin resulting in the assembly of a specialised nucleoprotein complex - the relaxosome. Site- and strand-specific cleavage at the transfer origin is dependent on TraI and TraJ. From Escherichia coli.
   1669..2040    -  CDS            traJ: oriT-recognizing protein; traJ
   2073..2182    -  oriT           oriT: incP origin of transfer
   2335..2966    +  rep_origin     oriV: incP origin of replication
   3044..3257    +  CDS            bla(M) (fragment): β-lactamase lacking the signal sequence; bla(M); allows cytosolic expression of β-lactamase
   3429..4017    +  rep_origin     ori: high-copy-number ColE1/pMB1/pBR322/pUC origin of replication
   4101..4132    -  CDS            CmR (fragment): chloramphenicol acetyltransferase confers resistance to chloramphenicol
   4132..4209    +  rep_origin     M13 ori (fragment): M13 bacteriophage origin of replication; arrow indicates direction of (+) strand synthesis
   4213..4368    -  CDS            lacZα (fragment): LacZα fragment of β-galactosidase; lacZ fragment
   4372..4980    -  CDS            cymR: CYMR_PSEPU - Experimental evidence at transcript level: Swiss-Prot protein existence level 2. Involved in the repression of the cym and cmt operons which are responsible of the p-cymene degradation. From Pseudomonas putida (Arthrobacter siderocapsulatus).
   5019..5064    -  promoter       lacI promoter (fragment): lacI
   5169..5196    +  protein_bind   CuO: CymR-binding P2 operator sequence from the p-cmt operon of Pseudomonas putida (Mullick et al., 2006) CymR
   5227..5254    +  protein_bind   CuO: CymR-binding P2 operator sequence from the p-cmt operon of Pseudomonas putida (Mullick et al., 2006) CymR
   5258..5307    +  misc_RNA       sTRSV HHRz: hammerhead ribozyme from the tobacco ringspot virus satellite RNA (Khvorova et al., 2003)
   5370..6044    +  CDS            mRFP1: mRFP1 is a basic (constitutively fluorescent) red fluorescent protein published in 2002, derived from Discosoma sp.. It is reported to be a somewhat slowly-maturing monomer with low acid sensitivity.
   6075..6159    -  CDS            lacI (fragment): lac repressor; lacI; The lac repressor binds to the lac operator to inhibit transcription in E. coli. This inhibition can be relieved by adding lactose or isopropyl-β-D-thiogalactopyranoside (IPTG).
   6170..6286    -  CDS            CmR (fragment): chloramphenicol acetyltransferase; cat; confers resistance to chloramphenicol
   6286..6366    -  CDS            ble (fragment): BLE_KLEPN - Experimental evidence at protein level: Swiss-Prot protein existence level 1. Binding protein with a strong affinity to the bleomycin family of antibiotics. Binds to CL990; an antimitotic-antibiotic compound. From Klebsiella pneumoniae.
   6486..7511    -  CDS            HygR: aminoglycoside phosphotransferase from E. coli; aph(4)-Ia; confers resistance to hygromycin
   7512..7583    -  promoter       AmpR promoter: bla
