[The description below was written by a language model from this plasmid's Addgene catalogue record and pLannotate feature annotations shown in this document.]
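Description:
pKCyR8 is a broad-host-range bacterial expression vector of about 7.7 kb, built as part of a plasmid toolbox for controlled gene expression across the Proteobacteria. The backbone is not named in the record, but the feature table shows two replication systems. One is the IncP/RK2 replicon, with oriV and the trans-acting initiator trfA, which supports maintenance in diverse Gram-negative hosts. The other is a high-copy pUC-type ColE1 origin, consistent with the recorded high copy number in E. coli cloning strains. An IncP oriT with the adjacent traJ gene (and a short traI remnant) should allow conjugative mobilisation when transfer functions are supplied in trans. Selection is by hygromycin, through an aph(4)-Ia hygromycin phosphotransferase gene lying directly downstream of an AmpR (bla) promoter on the same strand.

The payload is a cumate-responsive expression module. The cymR repressor from Pseudomonas putida, here the CymR(AM) variant derived from material in a previously deposited strain, lies downstream of a lacI promoter fragment and is oriented divergently from the reporter. The PCymRC promoter carries two CuO operator sites that CymR binds to block transcription. Cumate is the usual inducer that releases this repressor, although the record does not name it. Downstream, an sTRSV hammerhead ribozyme probably acts as an insulator, cleaving the 5′ leader so that expression depends less on promoter context. It is followed by the mRFP1 red fluorescent protein as the readout. Several short annotated fragments (tetR, bla, CmR, lacZα, lacI, ble, M13 ori) appear to be assembly remnants or partial matches rather than functional parts. The plasmid serves to characterise inducible expression in different hosts, and presumably as a template in which mRFP can be replaced by a gene of interest.
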