Addgene plasmid #149494: pKCyR8
Purpose: Broad-Host range expression vector, RK2 and pUC origin, CymR(AM) repressor, PCymRC promoter, mRFP, Hygromycin Resistance Marker.
Depositing lab: Christopher Reisch. Depositing organization: University of Florida. Publication: A plasmid toolbox for controlled gene expression across the Proteobacteria. Schuster LA, Reisch CR. Nucleic Acids Res. 2021 Jun 14. pii: 6298615. doi: 10.1093/nar/gkab496. PubMed 34125913.
Backbone
  Vector backbone: Unspecified
  Vector type: Bacterial Expression, Synthetic Biology
Growth in bacteria
  Bacterial resistance: Hygromycin, 200 μg/mL
  Growth temperature: 37°C
  Growth strain: DH5alpha
  Copy number: High Copy
Gene/Insert
  Gene/Insert name: CymR(AM)-mRFP
  Species: Synthetic
  Promoter: PCymRC
  Cloning method: Ligation Independent Cloning
Resource information
  A portion of this plasmid was derived from a plasmid made by: sAJM.1506 was received from Addgene from a deposit by Christopher Voight (Addgene plasmid # 108254)
Terms and licenses: Academic/Nonprofit Terms; Industry Terms: Not Available to Industry
How to cite: pKCyR8 was a gift from Christopher Reisch (Addgene plasmid # 149494 ; http://n2t.net/addgene:149494 ; RRID:Addgene_149494)
